>Addgene plasmid #106739 | gh68 | addgene full sequence | sequence record 221033 | Addgene Assembled Full Sequence
CTAAATTGTAAGCGTTAATATTTTGTTAAAATTCGCGTTAAATTTTTGTTAAATCAGCTCATTTTTTAAC
CAATAGGCCGAAATCGGCAAAATCCCTTATAAATCAAAAGAATAGACCGAGATAGGGTTGAGTGGCCGCT
ACAGGGCGCTCCCATTCGCCATTCAGGCTGCGCAACTGTTGGGAAGGGCGTTTCGGTGCGGGCCTCTTCG
CTATTACGCCAGCTGGCGAAAGGGGGATGTGCTGCAAGGCGATTAAGTTGGGTAACGCCAGGGTTTTCCC
AGTCACGACGTTGTAAAACGACGGCCAGTGAGCGCGACGTAATACGACTCACTATAGGGCGAATTGGCGG
AAGGCCGTCAAGGCCACGTGTCTTGTCCAGAGCTCGATATCGAATTCGAGGGCCTATTTCCCATGATTCC
TTCATATTTGCATATACGATACAAGGCTGTTAGAGAGATAATTGGAATTAATTTGACTGTAAACACAAAG
ATATTAGTACAAAATACGTGACGTAGAAAGTAATAATTTCTTGGGTAGTTTGCAGTTTTAAAATTATGTT
TTAAAATGGACTATCATATGCTTACCGTAACTTGAAAGTATTTCGATTTCTTGGCTTTATATATCTTGTG
GAAAGGACGAAACACCGTTCCAGTATGCCTCGGGAGGTTTTAGAGCTAGAAATAGCAAGTTAAAATAAGG
CTAGTCCGTTATCAACTTGAAAAAGTGGCACCGAGTCGGTGCTTTTTTTGGTACCTGGAGCACAAGACTG
GCCTCATGGGCCTTCCGCTCACTGCCCGCTTTCCAGTCGGGAAACCTGTCGTGCCAGCTGCATTAACATG
GTCATAGCTGTTTCCTTGCGTATTGGGCGCTCTCCGCTTCCTCGCTCACTGACTCGCTGCGCTCGGTCGT
TCGGGTAAAGCCTGGGGTGCCTAATGAGCAAAAGGCCAGCAAAAGGCCAGGAACCGTAAAAAGGCCGCGT
TGCTGGCGTTTTTCCATAGGCTCCGCCCCCCTGACGAGCATCACAAAAATCGACGCTCAAGTCAGAGGTG
GCGAAACCCGACAGGACTATAAAGATACCAGGCGTTTCCCCCTGGAAGCTCCCTCGTGCGCTCTCCTGTT
CCGACCCTGCCGCTTACCGGATACCTGTCCGCCTTTCTCCCTTCGGGAAGCGTGGCGCTTTCTCATAGCT
CACGCTGTAGGTATCTCAGTTCGGTGTAGGTCGTTCGCTCCAAGCTGGGCTGTGTGCACGAACCCCCCGT
TCAGCCCGACCGCTGCGCCTTATCCGGTAACTATCGTCTTGAGTCCAACCCGGTAAGACACGACTTATCG
CCACTGGCAGCAGCCACTGGTAACAGGATTAGCAGAGCGAGGTATGTAGGCGGTGCTACAGAGTTCTTGA
AGTGGTGGCCTAACTACGGCTACACTAGAAGAACAGTATTTGGTATCTGCGCTCTGCTGAAGCCAGTTAC
CTTCGGAAAAAGAGTTGGTAGCTCTTGATCCGGCAAACAAACCACCGCTGGTAGCGGTGGTTTTTTTGTT
TGCAAGCAGCAGATTACGCGCAGAAAAAAAGGATCTCAAGAAGATCCTTTGATCTTTTCTACGGGGTCTG
ACGCTCAGTGGAACGAAAACTCACGTTAAGGGATTTTGGTCATGAGATTATCAAAAAGGATCTTCACCTA
GATCCTTTTAAATTAAAAATGAAGTTTTAAATCAATCTAAAGTATATATGAGTAAACTTGGTCTGACAGT
TACCAATGCTTAATCAGTGAGGCACCTATCTCAGCGATCTGTCTATTTCGTTCATCCATAGTTGCCTGAC
TCCCCGTCGTGTAGATAACTACGATACGGGAGGGCTTACCATCTGGCCCCAGTGCTGCAATGATACCGCG
AGAACCACGCTCACCGGCTCCAGATTTATCAGCAATAAACCAGCCAGCCGGAAGGGCCGAGCGCAGAAGT
GGTCCTGCAACTTTATCCGCCTCCATCCAGTCTATTAATTGTTGCCGGGAAGCTAGAGTAAGTAGTTCGC
CAGTTAATAGTTTGCGCAACGTTGTTGCCATTGCTACAGGCATCGTGGTGTCACGCTCGTCGTTTGGTAT
GGCTTCATTCAGCTCCGGTTCCCAACGATCAAGGCGAGTTACATGATCCCCCATGTTGTGCAAAAAAGCG
GTTAGCTCCTTCGGTCCTCCGATCGTTGTCAGAAGTAAGTTGGCCGCAGTGTTATCACTCATGGTTATGG
CAGCACTGCATAATTCTCTTACTGTCATGCCATCCGTAAGATGCTTTTCTGTGACTGGTGAGTACTCAAC
CAAGTCATTCTGAGAATAGTGTATGCGGCGACCGAGTTGCTCTTGCCCGGCGTCAATACGGGATAATACC
GCGCCACATAGCAGAACTTTAAAAGTGCTCATCATTGGAAAACGTTCTTCGGGGCGAAAACTCTCAAGGA
TCTTACCGCTGTTGAGATCCAGTTCGATGTAACCCACTCGTGCACCCAACTGATCTTCAGCATCTTTTAC
TTTCACCAGCGTTTCTGGGTGAGCAAAAACAGGAAGGCAAAATGCCGCAAAAAAGGGAATAAGGGCGACA
CGGAAATGTTGAATACTCATACTCTTCCTTTTTCAATATTATTGAAGCATTTATCAGGGTTATTGTCTCA
TGAGCGGATACATATTTGAATGTATTTAGAAAAATAAACAAATAGGGGTTCCGCGCACATTTCCCCGAAA
AGTGCCAC
Features (pLannotate 1.2.2; 10 found; start..end, strand, type, name):
      3..134     -  rep_origin     M13 ori (fragment): M13 bacteriophage origin of replication; arrow indicates direction of (+) strand synthesis
    155..311     -  CDS            lacZα (fragment): LacZα fragment of β-galactosidase; lacZ fragment
    320..338     +  promoter       T7 promoter: promoter for bacteriophage T7 RNA polymerase
    398..638     +  promoter       U6 promoter: RNA polymerase III promoter for human U6 snRNA
    667..742     +  misc_RNA       gRNA scaffold: guide RNA scaffold for the Streptococcus pyogenes CRISPR/Cas9 system
    789..836     -  CDS            lacI (fragment): lac repressor; lacI; The lac repressor binds to the lac operator to inhibit transcription in E. coli. This inhibition can be relieved by adding lactose or isopropyl-β-D-thiogalactopyranoside (IPTG).
    873..913     -  rep_origin     RSF ori (fragment): Plasmids containing the RSF 1030 origin of replication can be propagated in E. coli cells that contain additional plasmids with compatible origins.
    991..1579    -  rep_origin     ori: high-copy-number ColE1/pMB1/pBR322/pUC origin of replication
   1750..2610    -  CDS            AmpR: β-lactamase; bla; confers resistance to ampicillin, carbenicillin, and related antibiotics
   2611..2715    -  promoter       AmpR promoter: bla
