[The description below was written by a language model from this plasmid's Addgene catalogue record and pLannotate feature annotations shown in this document.]
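Description:
gh68 is a small (about 2.7 kb) mammalian guide RNA expression plasmid built on the EPB104 backbone, carrying a single CRISPR guide directed against human B3GNT2, a glycosyltransferase gene. It belongs to a validated gRNA library covering the human glycosyltransferase genome. In bacteria it is maintained as a high-copy plasmid through a ColE1/pUC-type origin and is selected with ampicillin through the β-lactamase gene and its native promoter.

The functional cassette consists of the human U6 promoter, an RNA polymerase III promoter suited to producing short, uncapped transcripts. It is followed by a short interval that corresponds in position to the 20-nucleotide targeting spacer, and then by the Streptococcus pyogenes Cas9 gRNA scaffold. Transcription in mammalian cells therefore yields a complete single guide RNA that directs SpCas9 to the B3GNT2 locus. The plasmid encodes no Cas9 and no mammalian selection marker or reporter, so the nuclease must be supplied separately, for example from a co-transfected plasmid or a Cas9-expressing cell line.

A T7 promoter lies upstream of the U6 cassette and is probably the binding site for the listed sequencing primer. The other annotated elements are only fragments: partial M13 origin, lacZα, lacI and RSF origin sequences. These appear to be remnants of the parental cloning vector rather than working parts. The insert was introduced by restriction cloning, but the record does not identify the sites used. The construct is typically used for CRISPR/Cas9 knockout or editing of B3GNT2 in human cells, as in glycoengineering and glycosylation pathway studies.
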