Addgene plasmid #106739: gh68
Purpose: expression of gRNA targeting B3GNT2
Depositing lab: Eric-Paul Bennett. Publication: A validated gRNA library for CRISPR/Cas9 targeting of the human glycosyltransferase genome. Narimatsu Y, Joshi HJ, Zhang Y, Gomes C, Chen YH, Lorenzetti F, Furukawa S, Schjoldager K, Hansen L, Clausen H, Bennett EP, Wandall HH. Glycobiology. 2018 Jan 5. pii: 4791732. doi: 10.1093/glycob/cwx101. PubMed 29315387.
Backbone
  Vector backbone: EPB104
  Backbone manufacturer: Eric-Paul Bennett (Addgene plasmid # 68369)
  Backbone size w/o insert (bp): 2376
  Vector type: Mammalian Expression
Growth in bacteria
  Bacterial resistance: Ampicillin, 100 μg/mL
  Growth temperature: 37°C
  Growth strain: DH5alpha
  Copy number: High Copy
Gene/Insert
  Gene/Insert name: B3GNT2
  gRNA/shRNA sequence: GTTCCAGTATGCCTCGGGAG
  Species: H. sapiens (human)
  Entrez Gene: B3GNT2 (a.k.a. B3GNT, BGNT2, B3GNT1, BGnT-2, B3GN-T2, B3GNT-2, BETA3GNT)
  Cloning method: Restriction Enzyme; 5′ cloning site unknown (unknown if destroyed); 3′ cloning site unknown (unknown if destroyed)
  Sequencing primers: 5′ T7NP
Terms and licenses: Academic/Nonprofit Terms; Industry Terms: Not Available to Industry
How to cite: gh68 was a gift from Eric-Paul Bennett (Addgene plasmid # 106739 ; http://n2t.net/addgene:106739 ; RRID:Addgene_106739)
