>Addgene plasmid #106739 | gh68 | addgene partial sequence | sequence record 221034 | hU6-F
AATTGGAATTAATTTGACTGTAAACACAAAGATATTAGTACAAAATACGTGACGTAGAAAGTAATAATTT
CTTGGGTAGTTTGCAGTTTTAAAATTATGTTTTAAAATGGACTATCATATGCTTACCGTAACTTGAAAGT
ATTTCGATTTCTTGGCTTTATATATCTTGTGGAAAGGACGAAACACCGTTCCAGTATGCCTCGGGAGGTT
TTAGAGCTAGAAATAGCAAGTTAAAATAAGGCTAGTCCGTTATCAACTTGAAAAAGTGGCACCGAGTCGG
TGCTTTTTTTGGTACCTGGAGCACAAGACTGGCCTCATGGGCCTTCCGCTCACTGCCCGCTTTCCAGTCG
GGAAACCTGTCGTGCCAGCTGCATTAACATGGTCATAGCTGTTTCCTTGCGTATTGGGCGCTCTCCGCTT
CCTCGCTCACTGACTCGCTGCGCTCGGTCGTTCGGGTAAAGCCTGGGGTGCCTAATGAGCAAAAGGCCAG
CAAAAGGCCAGGAACCGTAAAAAGGCCGCGTTGCTGGCGTTTTTCCATAGGCTCCGCCCCCCTGACGAGC
ATCACAAAAATCGACGCTCAAGTCAGAGGTGGCGAAACCCGACAGGACTATAAAGATACCAGGCGTTTCC
CCCTGGAAGCTCCCTCGTGCGCTCTCCTGTTCCGACCCTGCCGCTTACCGGATACCTGTCCGCCTTTCTC
CCTTCGGGAAGCGTGGCGCTTTCTCATAGCTCACGCTGTAGGTATCTCAGTTCGGTGTAGGTCGTTCGCT
CCAAGCTGGGCTGTGTGCACGAACCCCCCGTTCAGCCCGACCGCTGCGCCTTATCCGGTAACTATCGTCT
TGAGTCCAACCCGGTAAGACACGACTTATCGCCACTGGCAGCAGCCACTGGTAACAGGATTAGCAGAGCG
AGGTATGTAGGCGGTGCTACAGAGTTCTTGAAGTGGTGG
